>Addgene plasmid #83031 | pSFFV_sfCherry2_TagBFP | addgene full sequence | sequence record 161498 | Addgene assembled sequence
CGATACCGTCGACCTCGAGGGAATTAATTCGAGCTCGGTACCTTTAAGACCAATGACTTACAAGGCAGCT
GTAGATCTTAGCCACTTTTTAAAAGAAAAGGGGGGACTGGAAGGGCTAATTCACTCCCAACGAAGACAAG
ATCTGCTTTTTGCTTGTACTGGGTCTCTCTGGTTAGACCAGATCTGAGCCTGGGAGCTCTCTGGCTAACT
AGGGAACCCACTGCTTAAGCCTCAATAAAGCTTGCCTTGAGTGCTTCAAGTAGTGTGTGCCCGTCTGTTG
TGTGACTCTGGTAACTAGAGATCCCTCAGACCCTTTTAGTCAGTGTGGAAAATCTCTAGCAGCATCTAGA
ATTAATTCCGTGTATTCTATAGTGTCACCTAAATCGTATGTGTATGATACATAAGGTTATGTATTAATTG
TAGCCGCGTTCTAACGACAATATGTACAAGCCTAATTGTGTAGCATCTGGCTTACTGAAGCAGACCCTAT
CATCTCTCTCGTAAACTGCCGTCAGAGTCGGTTTGGTTGGACGAACCTTCTGAGTTTCTGGTAACGCCGT
CCCGCACCCGGAAATGGTCAGCGAACCAATCAGCAGGGTCATCGCTAGCCAGATCCTCTACGCCGGACGC
ATCGTGGCCGGCATCACCGGCGCCACAGGTGCGGTTGCTGGCGCCTATATCGCCGACATCACCGATGGGG
AAGATCGGGCTCGCCACTTCGGGCTCATGAGCGCTTGTTTCGGCGTGGGTATGGTGGCAGGCCCCGTGGC
CGGGGGACTGTTGGGCGCCATCTCCTTGCATGCACCATTCCTTGCGGCGGCGGTGCTCAACGGCCTCAAC
CTACTACTGGGCTGCTTCCTAATGCAGGAGTCGCATAAGGGAGAGCGTCGAATGGTGCACTCTCAGTACA
ATCTGCTCTGATGCCGCATAGTTAAGCCAGCCCCGACACCCGCCAACACCCGCTGACGCGCCCTGACGGG
CTTGTCTGCTCCCGGCATCCGCTTACAGACAAGCTGTGACCGTCTCCGGGAGCTGCATGTGTCAGAGGTT
TTCACCGTCATCACCGAAACGCGCGAGACGAAAGGGCCTCGTGATACGCCTATTTTTATAGGTTAATGTC
ATGATAATAATGGTTTCTTAGACGTCAGGTGGCACTTTTCGGGGAAATGTGCGCGGAACCCCTATTTGTT
TATTTTTCTAAATACATTCAAATATGTATCCGCTCATGAGACAATAACCCTGATAAATGCTTCAATAATA
TTGAAAAAGGAAGAGTATGAGTATTCAACATTTCCGTGTCGCCCTTATTCCCTTTTTTGCGGCATTTTGC
CTTCCTGTTTTTGCTCACCCAGAAACGCTGGTGAAAGTAAAAGATGCTGAAGATCAGTTGGGTGCACGAG
TGGGTTACATCGAACTGGATCTCAACAGCGGTAAGATCCTTGAGAGTTTTCGCCCCGAAGAACGTTTTCC
AATGATGAGCACTTTTAAAGTTCTGCTATGTGGCGCGGTATTATCCCGTATTGACGCCGGGCAAGAGCAA
CTCGGTCGCCGCATACACTATTCTCAGAATGACTTGGTTGAGTACTCACCAGTCACAGAAAAGCATCTTA
CGGATGGCATGACAGTAAGAGAATTATGCAGTGCTGCCATAACCATGAGTGATAACACTGCGGCCAACTT
ACTTCTGACAACGATCGGAGGACCGAAGGAGCTAACCGCTTTTTTGCACAACATGGGGGATCATGTAACT
CGCCTTGATCGTTGGGAACCGGAGCTGAATGAAGCCATACCAAACGACGAGCGTGACACCACGATGCCTG
TAGCAATGGCAACAACGTTGCGCAAACTATTAACTGGCGAACTACTTACTCTAGCTTCCCGGCAACAATT
AATAGACTGGATGGAGGCGGATAAAGTTGCAGGACCACTTCTGCGCTCGGCCCTTCCGGCTGGCTGGTTT
ATTGCTGATAAATCTGGAGCCGGTGAGCGTGGGTCTCGCGGTATCATTGCAGCACTGGGGCCAGATGGTA
AGCCCTCCCGTATCGTAGTTATCTACACGACGGGGAGTCAGGCAACTATGGATGAACGAAATAGACAGAT
CGCTGAGATAGGTGCCTCACTGATTAAGCATTGGTAACTGTCAGACCAAGTTTACTCATATATACTTTAG
ATTGATTTAAAACTTCATTTTTAATTTAAAAGGATCTAGGTGAAGATCCTTTTTGATAATCTCATGACCA
AAATCCCTTAACGTGAGTTTTCGTTCCACTGAGCGTCAGACCCCGTAGAAAAGATCAAAGGATCTTCTTG
AGATCCTTTTTTTCTGCGCGTAATCTGCTGCTTGCAAACAAAAAAACCACCGCTACCAGCGGTGGTTTGT
TTGCCGGATCAAGAGCTACCAACTCTTTTTCCGAAGGTAACTGGCTTCAGCAGAGCGCAGATACCAAATA
CTGTTCTTCTAGTGTAGCCGTAGTTAGGCCACCACTTCAAGAACTCTGTAGCACCGCCTACATACCTCGC
TCTGCTAATCCTGTTACCAGTGGCTGCTGCCAGTGGCGATAAGTCGTGTCTTACCGGGTTGGACTCAAGA
CGATAGTTACCGGATAAGGCGCAGCGGTCGGGCTGAACGGGGGGTTCGTGCACACAGCCCAGCTTGGAGC
GAACGACCTACACCGAACTGAGATACCTACAGCGTGAGCTATGAGAAAGCGCCACGCTTCCCGAAGGGAG
AAAGGCGGACAGGTATCCGGTAAGCGGCAGGGTCGGAACAGGAGAGCGCACGAGGGAGCTTCCAGGGGGA
AACGCCTGGTATCTTTATAGTCCTGTCGGGTTTCGCCACCTCTGACTTGAGCGTCGATTTTTGTGATGCT
CGTCAGGGGGGCGGAGCCTATGGAAAAACGCCAGCAACGCGGCCTTTTTACGGTTCCTGGCCTTTTGCTG
GCCTTTTGCTCACATGTTCTTTCCTGCGTTATCCCCTGATTCTGTGGATAACCGTATTACCGCCTTTGAG
TGAGCTGATACCGCTCGCCGCAGCCGAACGACCGAGCGCAGCGAGTCAGTGAGCGAGGAAGCGGAAGAGC
GCCCAATACGCAAACCGCCTCTCCCCGCGCGTTGGCCGATTCATTAATGCAGCTGTGGAATGTGTGTCAG
TTAGGGTGTGGAAAGTCCCCAGGCTCCCCAGCAGGCAGAAGTATGCAAAGCATGCATCTCAATTAGTCAG
CAACCAGGTGTGGAAAGTCCCCAGGCTCCCCAGCAGGCAGAAGTATGCAAAGCATGCATCTCAATTAGTC
AGCAACCATAGTCCCGCCCCTAACTCCGCCCATCCCGCCCCTAACTCCGCCCAGTTCCGCCCATTCTCCG
CCCCATGGCTGACTAATTTTTTTTATTTATGCAGAGGCCGAGGCCGCCTCGGCCTCTGAGCTATTCCAGA
AGTAGTGAGGAGGCTTTTTTGGAGGCCTAGGCTTTTGCAAAAAGCTTGGACACAAGACAGGCTTGCGAGA
TATGTTTGAGAATACCACTTTATCCCGCGTCAGGGAGAGGCAGTGCGTAAAAAGACGCGGACTCATGTGA
AATACTGGTTTTTAGTGCGCCAGATCTCTATAATCTCGCGCAACCTATTTTCCCCTCGAACACTTTTTAA
GCCGTAGATAAACAGGCTGGGACACTTCACATGAGCGAAAAATACATCGTCACCTGGGACATGTTGCAGA
TCCATGCACGTAAACTCGCAAGCCGACTGATGCCTTCTGAACAATGGAAAGGCATTATTGCCGTAAGCCG
TGGCGGTCTGTACCGGGTGCGTTACTGGCGCGTGAACTGGGTATTCGTCATGTCGATACCGTTTGTATTT
CCAGCTACGATCACGACAACCAGCGCGAGCTTAAAGTGCTGAAACGCGCAGAAGGCGATGGCGAAGGCTT
CATCGTTATTGATGACCTGGTGGATACCGGTGGTACTGCGGTTGCGATTCGTGAAATGTATCCAAAAGCG
CACTTTGTCACCATCTTCGCAAAACCGGCTGGTCGTCCGCTGGTTGATGACTATGTTGTTGATATCCCGC
AAGATACCTGGATTGAACAGCCGTGGGATATGGGCGTCGTATTCGTCCCGCCAATCTCCGGTCGCTAATC
TTTTCAACGCCTGGCACTGCCGGGCGTTGTTCTTTTTAACTTCAGGCGGGTTACAATAGTTTCCAGTAAG
TATTCTGGAGGCTGCATCCATGACACAGGCAAACCTGAGCGAAACCCTGTTCAAACCCCGCTTTAAACAT
CCTGAAACCTCGACGCTAGTCCGCCGCTTTAATCACGGCGCACAACCGCCTGTGCAGTCGGCCCTTGATG
GTAAAACCATCCCTCACTGGTATCGCATGATTAACCGTCTGATGTGGATCTGGCGCGGCATTGACCCACG
CGAAATCCTCGACGTCCAGGCACGTATTGTGATGAGCGATGCCGAACGTACCGACGATGATTTATACGAT
ACGGTGATTGGCTACCGTGGCGGCAACTGGATTTATGAGTGGGCCCCGGATCTTTGTGAAGGAACCTTAC
TTCTGTGGTGTGACATAATTGGACAAACTACCTACAGAGATTTAAAGCTCTAAGGTAAATATAAAATTTT
TAAGTGTATAATGTGTTAAACTACTGATTCTAATTGTTTGTGTATTTTAGATTCCAACCTATGGAACTGA
TGAATGGGAGCAGTGGTGGAATGCCTTTAATGAGGAAAACCTGTTTTGCTCAGAAGAAATGCCATCTAGT
GATGATGAGGCTACTGCTGACTCTCAACATTCTACTCCTCCAAAAAAGAAGAGAAAGGTAGAAGACCCCA
AGGACTTTCCTTCAGAATTGCTAAGTTTTTTGAGTCATGCTGTGTTTAGTAATAGAACTCTTGCTTGCTT
TGCTATTTACACCACAAAGGAAAAAGCTGCACTGCTATACAAGAAAATTATGGAAAAATATTCTGTAACC
TTTATAAGTAGGCATAACAGTTATAATCATAACATACTGTTTTTTCTTACTCCACACAGGCATAGAGTGT
CTGCTATTAATAACTATGCTCAAAAATTGTGTACCTTTAGCTTTTTAATTTGTAAAGGGGTTAATAAGGA
ATATTTGATGTATAGTGCCTTGACTAGAGATCATAATCAGCCATACCACATTTGTAGAGGTTTTACTTGC
TTTAAAAAACCTCCCACACCTCCCCCTGAACCTGAAACATAAAATGAATGCAATTGTTGTTGTTAACTTG
TTTATTGCAGCTTATAATGGTTACAAATAAAGCAATAGCATCACAAATTTCACAAATAAAGCATTTTTTT
CACTGCATTCTAGTTGTGGTTTGTCCAAACTCATCAATGTATCTTATCATGTCTGGATCAACTGGATAAC
TCAAGCTAACCAAAATCATCCCAAACTTCCCACCCCATACCCTATTACCACTGCCAATTACCTGTGGTTT
CATTTACTCTAAACCTGTGATTCCTCTGAATTATTTTCATTTTAAAGAAATTGTATTTGTTAAATATGTA
CTACAAACTTAGTAGTTGGAAGGGCTAATTCACTCCCAAAGAAGACAAGATATCCTTGATCTGTGGATCT
ACCACACACAAGGCTACTTCCCTGATTAGCAGAACTACACACCAGGGCCAGGGGTCAGATATCCACTGAC
CTTTGGATGGTGCTACAAGCTAGTACCAGTTGAGCCAGATAAGGTAGAAGAGGCCAATAAAGGAGAGAAC
ACCAGCTTGTTACACCCTGTGAGCCTGCATGGGATGGATGACCCGGAGAGAGAAGTGTTAGAGTGGAGGT
TTGACAGCCGCCTAGCATTTCATCACGTGGCCCGAGAGCTGCATCCGGAGTACTTCAAGAACTGCTGATA
TCGAGCTTGCTACAAGGGACTTTCCGCTGGGGACTTTCCAGGGAGGCGTGGCCTGGGCGGGACTGGGGAG
TGGCGAGCCCTCAGATCCTGCATATAAGCAGCTGCTTTTTGCCTGTACTGGGTCTCTCTGGTTAGACCAG
ATCTGAGCCTGGGAGCTCTCTGGCTAACTAGGGAACCCACTGCTTAAGCCTCAATAAAGCTTGCCTTGAG
TGCTTCAAGTAGTGTGTGCCCGTCTGTTGTGTGACTCTGGTAACTAGAGATCCCTCAGACCCTTTTAGTC
AGTGTGGAAAATCTCTAGCAGTGGCGCCCGAACAGGGACTTGAAAGCGAAAGGGAAACCAGAGGAGCTCT
CTCGACGCAGGACTCGGCTTGCTGAAGCGCGCACGGCAAGAGGCGAGGGGCGGCGACTGGTGAGTACGCC
AAAAATTTTGACTAGCGGAGGCTAGAAGGAGAGAGATGGGTGCGAGAGCGTCAGTATTAAGCGGGGGAGA
ATTAGATCGCGATGGGAAAAAATTCGGTTAAGGCCAGGGGGAAAGAAAAAATATAAATTAAAACATATAG
TATGGGCAAGCAGGGAGCTAGAACGATTCGCAGTTAATCCTGGCCTGTTAGAAACATCAGAAGGCTGTAG
ACAAATACTGGGACAGCTACAACCATCCCTTCAGACAGGATCAGAAGAACTTAGATCATTATATAATACA
GTAGCAACCCTCTATTGTGTGCATCAAAGGATAGAGATAAAAGACACCAAGGAAGCTTTAGACAAGATAG
AGGAAGAGCAAAACAAAAGTAAGACCACCGCACAGCAAGCGGCCGGCCGCTGATCTTCAGACCTGGAGGA
GGAGATATGAGGGACAATTGGAGAAGTGAATTATATAAATATAAAGTAGTAAAAATTGAACCATTAGGAG
TAGCACCCACCAAGGCAAAGAGAAGAGTGGTGCAGAGAGAAAAAAGAGCAGTGGGAATAGGAGCTTTGTT
CCTTGGGTTCTTGGGAGCAGCAGGAAGCACTATGGGCGCAGCGTCAATGACGCTGACGGTACAGGCCAGA
CAATTATTGTCTGGTATAGTGCAGCAGCAGAACAATTTGCTGAGGGCTATTGAGGCGCAACAGCATCTGT
TGCAACTCACAGTCTGGGGCATCAAGCAGCTCCAGGCAAGAATCCTGGCTGTGGAAAGATACCTAAAGGA
TCAACAGCTCCTGGGGATTTGGGGTTGCTCTGGAAAACTCATTTGCACCACTGCTGTGCCTTGGAATGCT
AGTTGGAGTAATAAATCTCTGGAACAGATTTGGAATCACACGACCTGGATGGAGTGGGACAGAGAAATTA
ACAATTACACAAGCTTAATACACTCCTTAATTGAAGAATCGCAAAACCAGCAAGAAAAGAATGAACAAGA
ATTATTGGAATTAGATAAATGGGCAAGTTTGTGGAATTGGTTTAACATAACAAATTGGCTGTGGTATATA
AAATTATTCATAATGATAGTAGGAGGCTTGGTAGGTTTAAGAATAGTTTTTGCTGTACTTTCTATAGTGA
ATAGAGTTAGGCAGGGATATTCACCATTATCGTTTCAGACCCACCTCCCAACCCCGAGGGGACCCGACAG
GCCCGAAGGAATAGAAGAAGAAGGTGGAGAGAGAGACAGAGACAGATCCATTCGATTAGTGAACGGATCT
CGACGGTATCGCCAAATGGCAGTATTCATCCACAATTTTAAAAGAAAAGGGGGGATTGGGGGGTACAGTG
CAGGGGAAAGAATAGTAGACATAATAGCAACAGACATACAAACTAAAGAATTACAAAAACAAATTACAAA
AATTCAAAATTTTCGGGTTTATTACAGGGACAGCAGAGATCCAGTTTGGATCGATAAGCTTGATATCGAA
TTCCTGCAGCCCCGATAAAATAAAAGATTTTATTTAGTCTCCAGAAAAAGGGGGGAATGAAAGACCCCAC
CTGTAGGTTTGGCAAGCTAGCTGCAGTAACGCCATTTTGCAAGGCATGGAAAAATACCAAACCAAGAATA
GAGAAGTTCAGATCAAGGGCGGGTACATGAAAATAGCTAACGTTGGGCCAAACAGGATATCTGCGGTGAG
CAGTTTCGGCCCCGGCCCGGGGCCAAGAACAGATGGTCACCGCAGTTTCGGCCCCGGCCCGAGGCCAAGA
ACAGATGGTCCCCAGATATGGCCCAACCCTCAGCAGTTTCTTAAGACCCATCAGATGTTTCCAGGCTCCC
CCAAGGACCTGAAATGACCCTGCGCCTTATTTGAATTAACCAATCAGCCTGCTTCTCGCTTCTGTTCGCG
CGCTTCTGCTTCCCGAGCTCTATAAAAGAGCTCACAACCCCTCACTCGGCGCGCCAGTCCTCCGACAGAC
TGAGTCGCCCGGGGGGGATCTGGAGCTCTCGAGAATTCTCACGCGTCTGCAGGATATCAAGCTTGCGGTA
CCGCGGGCCCGGGATCCATGGAGGAGGACAACATGGCCATCATCAAGGAGTTCATGAGATTCAAGGTGCA
CATGGAGGGCAGCGTGAACGGCCACGAGTTCGAGATCGAGGGCGAGGGCGAGGGCCACCCCTACGAGGGC
ACCCAGACCGCCAAGCTGAAGGTGACCAAGGGCGGCCCCCTGCCCTTCGCCTGGGACATCCTGAGCCCCC
AGTTCATGTACGGCAGCAAGGCCTACGTGAAGCACCCCGCCGACATCCCCGACTACCTGAAGCTGAGCTT
CCCCGAGGGCTTCACCTGGGAGAGAGTGATGAACTTCGAGGACGGCGGCGTGGTGACCGTGACCCAGGAC
AGCAGCCTGCAGGACGGCCAGTTCATCTACAAGGTGAAGCTGCTGGGCATCAACTTCCCCAGCGACGGCC
CCGTGATGCAGAAGAAGACCATGGGCTGGGAGGCCAGCACCGAGAGAATGTACCCCGAGGACGGCGCCCT
GAAGGGCGAGATCAACCAGAGACTGAAGCTGAAGGACGGCGGCCACTACGACGCCGAGGTGAAGACCACC
TACAAGGCCAAGAAGCCCGTGCAGCTGCCCGGCGCCTACAACGTGGACATCAAGCTGGACATCACCAGCC
ACAACGAGGACTACACCATCGTGGAGCAGTACGAGAGAGCCGAGGCCAGACACAGCACCGGCGGCGCTTC
GAATCCTGCACCAGGAAGTATGAGCGAGCTGATTAAGGAGAACATGCACATGAAGCTGTACATGGAGGGC
ACCGTGGACAACCATCACTTCAAGTGCACATCCGAGGGCGAAGGCAAGCCCTACGAGGGCACCCAGACCA
TGAGAATCAAGGTGGTCGAGGGCGGCCCTCTCCCCTTCGCCTTCGACATCCTGGCTACTAGCTTCCTCTA
CGGCAGCAAGACCTTCATCAACCACACCCAGGGCATCCCCGACTTCTTCAAGCAGTCCTTCCCTGAGGGC
TTCACATGGGAGAGAGTCACCACATACGAAGACGGGGGCGTGCTGACCGCTACCCAGGACACCAGCCTCC
AGGACGGCTGCCTCATCTACAACGTCAAGATCAGAGGGGTGAACTTCACATCCAACGGCCCTGTGATGCA
GAAGAAAACACTCGGCTGGGAGGCCTTCACCGAGACGCTGTACCCCGCTGACGGCGGCCTGGAAGGCAGA
AACGACATGGCCCTGAAGCTCGTGGGCGGGAGCCATCTGATCGCAAACATCAAGACCACATATAGATCCA
AGAAACCCGCTAAGAACCTCAAGATGCCTGGCGTCTACTATGTGGACTACAGACTGGAAAGAATCAAGGA
GGCCAACAACGAGACCTACGTCGAGCAGCACGAGGTGGCAGTGGCCAGATACTGCGACCTCCCTAGCAAA
CTGGGGCACAAGCTTAATTAAGCGGCCGCGACTCTAGAGTCGACCTGCAGGCATGCAAGCTTGATATCAA
GCTTATCGATAATCAACCTCTGGATTACAAAATTTGTGAAAGATTGACTGGTATTCTTAACTATGTTGCT
CCTTTTACGCTATGTGGATACGCTGCTTTAATGCCTTTGTATCATGCTATTGCTTCCCGTATGGCTTTCA
TTTTCTCCTCCTTGTATAAATCCTGGTTGCTGTCTCTTTATGAGGAGTTGTGGCCCGTTGTCAGGCAACG
TGGCGTGGTGTGCACTGTGTTTGCTGACGCAACCCCCACTGGTTGGGGCATTGCCACCACCTGTCAGCTC
CTTTCCGGGACTTTCGCTTTCCCCCTCCCTATTGCCACGGCGGAACTCATCGCCGCCTGCCTTGCCCGCT
GCTGGACAGGGGCTCGGCTGTTGGGCACTGACAATTCCGTGGTGTTGTCGGGGAAATCATCGTCCTTTCC
TTGGCTGCTCGCCTGTGTTGCCACCTGGATTCTGCGCGGGACGTCCTTCTGCTACGTCCCTTCGGCCCTC
AATCCAGCGGACCTTCCTTCCCGCGGCCTGCTGCCGGCTCTGCGGCCTCTTCCGCGTCTTCGCCTTCGCC
CTCAGACGAGTCGGATCTCCCTTTGGGCCGCCTCCCCGCAT
Features (pLannotate 1.2.2; 35 found; start..end, strand, type, name):
     38..106     +  CDS            nef (fragment): NEF_HV1Z2 - Experimental evidence at protein level: Swiss-Prot protein existence level 1. Extracellular Nef protein targets CD4(+) T-lymphocytes for apoptosis by interacting with CXCR4 surface receptors. From Human immunodeficiency virus type 1 group M subtype D (isolate Z2/CDC-Z34) (HIV-1).
    108..341     +  LTR            3' LTR (ΔU3): self-inactivating 3' long terminal repeat (LTR) from HIV-1
    366..384     -  promoter       SP6 promoter: promoter for bacteriophage SP6 RNA polymerase
    612..891     +  CDS            TcR (fragment): tetracycline efflux protein; tet; confers resistance to tetracycline
    892..940     -  misc_feature   bom (fragment): basis of mobility region from pBR322
   1042..1077    -  CDS            rop (fragment): Rop protein, which maintains plasmids at low copy number; rop
   1172..1276    +  promoter       AmpR promoter: bla
   1277..2137    +  CDS            AmpR: β-lactamase; bla; confers resistance to ampicillin, carbenicillin, and related antibiotics
   2308..2896    +  rep_origin     ori: high-copy-number ColE1/pMB1/pBR322/pUC origin of replication
   3079..3135    +  CDS            lacI (fragment): lac repressor; lacI; The lac repressor binds to the lac operator to inhibit transcription in E. coli. This inhibition can be relieved by adding lactose or isopropyl-β-D-thiogalactopyranoside (IPTG).
   3142..3471    +  promoter       SV40 promoter: SV40 enhancer and early promoter
   3671..3790    +  CDS            gpt (fragment): XGPT_ECOLI - Also known as gpp, gxu. Experimental evidence at protein level: Swiss-Prot protein existence level 1. Purine salvage pathway enzyme that catalyzes the transfer of the ribosyl-5-phosphate group from 5-phospho-alpha-D-ribose 1- diphosphate (PRPP) to the N9 position of the 6-oxopurines guanine and xanthine to form the corresponding ribonucleotides GMP (guanosine 5'- monophosphate) and XMP (xanthosine 5'-monophosphate), with the release of PPi. To a lesser extent, also acts on hypoxanthine (PubMed:9100006, PubMed:3886014). Does not ribophosphorylate adenine (PubMed:3886014). From Esch
   3790..4125    +  CDS            gpt (fragment): XGPT_ECOLI - Also known as gpp, gxu. Experimental evidence at protein level: Swiss-Prot protein existence level 1. Purine salvage pathway enzyme that catalyzes the transfer of the ribosyl-5-phosphate group from 5-phospho-alpha-D-ribose 1- diphosphate (PRPP) to the N9 position of the 6-oxopurines guanine and xanthine to form the corresponding ribonucleotides GMP (guanosine 5'- monophosphate) and XMP (xanthosine 5'-monophosphate), with the release of PPi. To a lesser extent, also acts on hypoxanthine (PubMed:9100006, PubMed:3886014). Does not ribophosphorylate adenine (PubMed:3886014). From Esch
   4220..4525    +  CDS            frsA (fragment): FRSA_ECOLI - Also known as yafA. Experimental evidence at protein level: Swiss-Prot protein existence level 1. Catalyzes the hydrolysis of esters (PubMed:15808744). Displays esterase activity toward pNP-butyrate (PubMed:15808744). May stimulate mixed-acid fermentation by acting as a fermentation/respiration switch that down-regulates respiration and up- regulates fermentation rates (PubMed:15169777). From Escherichia coli (strain K12).
   4529..4603    +  CDS            small t antigen (fragment): SV40 (simian virus 40) small t antigen
   4605..4670    +  intron         small t intron: SV40 (simian virus 40) small t antigen intron
   4800..4820    +  CDS            SV40 NLS: nuclear localization signal of SV40 (simian virus 40) large T antigen
   5139..5222    +  CDS            large T antigen (fragment): large T antigen from SV40 (simian virus 40)
   5245..5379    +  polyA_signal   SV40 poly(A) signal: SV40 polyadenylation signal
   5546..5875    +  CDS            nef (fragment): NEF_HV1BR - Experimental evidence at protein level: Swiss-Prot protein existence level 1. Extracellular Nef protein targets CD4(+) T-lymphocytes for apoptosis by interacting with CXCR4 surface receptors (PubMed:14990729). From Human immunodeficiency virus type 1 group M subtype B (isolate BRU/LAI) (HIV-1).
   5923..6180    +  LTR            5' LTR (truncated): truncated 5' long terminal repeat (LTR) from HIV-1
   6227..6352    +  misc_feature   HIV-1 Ψ: packaging signal of human immunodeficiency virus type 1
   6336..6674    +  CDS            HIV-1 gag (fragment): gag protein from human immunodeficiency virus 1; gag
   6849..7082    +  misc_feature   RRE: The Rev response element (RRE) of HIV-1 allows for Rev-dependent mRNA export from the nucleus to the cytoplasm.
   7459..7559    +  CDS            Rev (fragment): human immunodeficiency virus 1 (HIV-1) Rev protein; rev; enhances nuclear export of unspliced and incompletely spliced viral mRNAs
   7596..7713    +  misc_feature   cPPT/CTS: central polypurine tract and central termination sequence of HIV-1
   7750..7782    -  misc_feature   MCS (fragment): pBluescript multiple cloning site
   7866..8273    +  promoter       SFFV promoter: spleen focus-forming virus long terminal repeat (LTR) promoter
   8326..8347    +  misc_feature   MCS (fragment): multiple cloning site
   8351..9019    +  CDS            sfCherry2: sfCherry2 is a basic (constitutively fluorescent) fluorescent protein published in 2017, derived from Discosoma sp.. It is reported to be a monomer.
   9050..9751    +  CDS            TagBFP: monomeric blue fluorescent protein mammalian codon-optimized
   9762..9792    +  misc_feature   MCS (fragment): pUC18/19 multiple cloning site
   9793..9811    +  misc_feature   MCS (fragment): pBluescript multiple cloning site
   9811..10399   +  misc_feature   WPRE: woodchuck hepatitis virus posttranscriptional regulatory element
  10400..21      +  misc_feature   MCS (fragment) (across the origin): pBluescript multiple cloning site
