[The description below was written by a language model from this plasmid's Addgene catalogue record and pLannotate feature annotations shown in this document.]
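Description:
pSFFV_sfCherry2_TagBFP is a lentiviral transfer plasmid for mammalian expression, built on the pHR-SFFV backbone and about 10.4 kb in total. It is propagated in E. coli through a high-copy ColE1/pUC-type origin and selected with ampicillin via the bla gene. The backbone also carries remnants of older cloning vectors, including fragments of TcR, rop, bom and lacI. An SV40 promoter followed by gpt fragments, SV40 small t intron sequences and an SV40 poly(A) signal is a leftover cassette lying outside the viral genome.

The proviral region runs from a truncated HIV-1 5' LTR to a self-inactivating ΔU3 3' LTR, which limits LTR-driven transcription after integration. Between them sit the Ψ packaging signal with an adjoining gag fragment, the Rev response element for Rev-dependent nuclear export of the genomic RNA, and the cPPT/CTS, which aids nuclear import and transduction. Packaging and envelope functions are not encoded in the plasmid and would have to be supplied in trans.

The internal spleen focus-forming virus (SFFV) promoter drives a synthetic insert cloned between BamHI and NotI. It encodes full-length sfCherry2 followed, after a short gap, by the monomeric blue protein TagBFP, which the record describes as a fusion. sfCherry2 is sfCherry carrying the E118Q, T128I and G220A substitutions. A downstream WPRE enhances transcript stability and expression. The stated purpose is simply expression of this fusion in mammalian cells. Given the associated work on improved split fluorescent proteins, it plausibly serves as an intact red-protein reference with TagBFP reporting expression level, though the record does not say so.
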