Addgene plasmid #83031: pSFFV_sfCherry2_TagBFP
Purpose: Expresses full length sfCherry2 and TagBFP fusion in mammalian cells
Depositing lab: Bo Huang. Depositing organization: University of California, San Francisco (UCSF). Publication: Improved split fluorescent proteins for endogenous protein labeling. Feng S, Sekine S, Pessino V, Li H, Leonetti MD, Huang B. Nat Commun. 2017 Aug 29;8(1):370. doi: 10.1038/s41467-017-00494-8. PubMed 28851864.
Backbone
  Vector backbone: pHR-SFFV
  Backbone size w/o insert (bp): 9000
  Total vector size (bp): 10401
  Vector type: Mammalian Expression, Lentiviral
Growth in bacteria
  Bacterial resistance: Ampicillin, 100 μg/mL
  Growth temperature: 37°C
  Growth strain: NEB Stable
  Copy number: High Copy
Gene/Insert
  Gene/Insert name: sfCherry+full length_TagBFP
  Species: Synthetic
  Insert size (bp): 1518
  Mutation: 3 mutations in sfCherry full length: E118Q, T128I, and G220A
  Promoter: SFFV
  Cloning method: Restriction Enzyme; 5′ cloning site BamHI (not destroyed); 3′ cloning site NotI (not destroyed)
  Sequencing primers: 5′ GCTTCTGCTTCCCGAGCTCTA
Terms and licenses: Academic/Nonprofit Terms; Industry Terms: Not Available to Industry
How to cite: pSFFV_sfCherry2_TagBFP was a gift from Bo Huang (Addgene plasmid # 83031 ; http://n2t.net/addgene:83031 ; RRID:Addgene_83031)
