>Addgene plasmid #83031 | pSFFV_sfCherry2_TagBFP | addgene partial sequence | sequence record 160210 | WPRE-R 5'-CATAGCGTAAAAGGAGCAACA-3'
ATTTTGTAATCCAGAGGTTGATTATCGATAAGCTTGATATCAAGCTTGCATGCCTGCAGGTCGACTCTAG
AGTCGCGGCCGCTTAATTAAGCTTGTGCCCCAGTTTGCTAGGGAGGTCGCAGTATCTGGCCACTGCCACC
TCGTGCTGCTCGACGTAGGTCTCGTTGTTGGCCTCCTTGATTCTTTCCAGTCTGTAGTCCACATAGTAGA
CGCCAGGCATCTTGAGGTTCTTAGCGGGTTTCTTGGATCTATATGTGGTCTTGATGTTTGCGATCAGATG
GCTCCCGCCCACGAGCTTCAGGGCCATGTCGTTTCTGCCTTCCAGGCCGCCGTCAGCGGGGTACAGCGTC
TCGGTGAAGGCCTCCCAGCCGAGTGTTTTCTTCTGCATCACAGGGCCGTTGGATGTGAAGTTCACCCCTC
TGATCTTGACGTTGTAGATGAGGCAGCCGTCCTGGAGGCTGGTGTCCTGGGTAGCGGTCAGCACGCCCCC
GTCTTCGTATGTGGTGACTCTCTCCCATGTGAAGCCCTCAGGGAAGGACTGCTTGAAGAAGTCGGGGATG
CCCTGGGTGTGGTTGATGAAGGTCTTGCTGCCGTAGAGGAAGCTAGTAGCCAGGATGTCGAAGGCGAAGG
GGAGAGGGCCGCCCTCGACCACCTTGATTCTCATGGTCTGGGTGCCCTCGTAGGGCTTGCCTTCGCCCTC
GGATGTGCACTTGAAGTGATGGTTGTCCACGGTGCCCTCCATGTACAGCTTCATGTGCATGTTCTCCTTA
ATCAGCTCGCTCATACTTCCTGGTGCAGGATTCGAAGCGCCGCCGGTGCTGTGTCTGGCCTCGGCTCTCT
CGTACTGCTC
