>Addgene plasmid #83031 | pSFFV_sfCherry2_TagBFP | addgene partial sequence | sequence record 161497 | mTagBFP-R 5'-gtgccctccatgtacagctt-3'
TTCCTGGTGCAGGATTCGAAGCGCCGCCGGTGCTGTGTCTGGCCTCGGCTCTCTCGTACTGCTCCACGAT
GGTGTAGTCCTCGTTGTGGCTGGTGATGTCCAGCTTGATGTCCACGTTGTAGGCGCCGGGCAGCTGCACG
GGCTTCTTGGCCTTGTAGGTGGTCTTCACCTCGGCGTCGTAGTGGCCGCCGTCCTTCAGCTTCAGTCTCT
GGTTGATCTCGCCCTTCAGGGCGCCGTCCTCGGGGTACATTCTCTCGGTGCTGGCCTCCCAGCCCATGGT
CTTCTTCTGCATCACGGGGCCGTCGCTGGGGAAGTTGATGCCCAGCAGCTTCACCTTGTAGATGAACTGG
CCGTCCTGCAGGCTGCTGTCCTGGGTCACGGTCACCACGCCGCCGTCCTCGAAGTTCATCACTCTCTCCC
AGGTGAAGCCCTCGGGGAAGCTCAGCTTCAGGTAGTCGGGGATGTCGGCGGGGTGCTTCACGTAGGCCTT
GCTGCCGTACATGAACTGGGGGCTCAGGATGTCCCAGGCGAAGGGCAGGGGGCCGCCCTTGGTCACCTTC
AGCTTGGCGGTCTGGGTGCCCTCGTAGGGGTGGCCCTCGCCCTCGCCCTCGATCTCGAACTCGTGGCCGT
TCACGCTGCCCTCCATGTGCACCTTGAATCTCATGAACTCCTTGATGATGGCCATGTTGTCCTCCTCCAT
GGATCCCGGGCCCGCGGTACCGCAAGCTTGATATCCTGCAGACGCGTGAGAATTCTCGAGAGCTCCAGAT
CCCCCCCGGGCGACTCAGTCTGTCGGAGGACTGGCGCGCCGAGTGAGGGGTTGTGAGCTCTTTTATAGAG
CTCGGGA
